Addgene plasmid #136906: pLenti-hU6-mU6-BlasGO
Purpose: Lentivirus for base editing activatable Blasticidin resistance gene expression in mammalian cells. All in one vector with sgBlasGO.
Depositing lab: Lukas Dow. Depositing organization: Cornell University. Publication: GO: a functional reporter system to identify and enrich base editing activity. Katti A, Foronda M, Zimmerman J, Diaz B, Zafra MP, Goswami S, Dow LE. Nucleic Acids Res. 2020 Feb 29. pii: 5766653. doi: 10.1093/nar/gkaa124. PubMed 32112097.
Backbone
  Vector backbone: Adapted from pLentiCRISPRv1
  Vector type: Lentiviral
Growth in bacteria
  Bacterial resistance: Ampicillin, 100 μg/mL
  Growth temperature: 30°C
  Growth strain: NEB Stable
  Copy number: High Copy
Gene/Insert
  Gene/Insert name: BlasCyGO
  gRNA/shRNA sequence: GACGACGGTGAGCAAGGGCG
  Species: Synthetic
  Mutation: ATG>ACG
  Promoter: SFFV
  Cloning method: Gibson Cloning
Terms and licenses: Academic/Nonprofit Terms; Industry Terms: Not Available to Industry
How to cite: pLenti-hU6-mU6-BlasGO was a gift from Lukas Dow (Addgene plasmid # 136906 ; http://n2t.net/addgene:136906 ; RRID:Addgene_136906)
