[The description below was written by a language model from this plasmid's Addgene catalogue record and pLannotate feature annotations shown in this document.]
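Description:
pLenti-hU6-mU6-BlasGO is a lentiviral transfer plasmid adapted from pLentiCRISPRv1 that delivers a base-editing-activatable blasticidin resistance reporter to mammalian cells. It is propagated in E. coli through a high-copy ColE1/pUC-type origin with ampicillin selection (AmpR), and the bacterial backbone also carries an f1 origin, lac-derived remnants, and T7/T3 promoters. The viral portion has a third-generation layout: an RSV promoter drives a truncated HIV-1 5' LTR, followed by the Ψ packaging signal, a partial gag sequence, the RRE, a cPPT/CTS, a WPRE, and a self-inactivating ΔU3 3' LTR. An SV40 poly(A) signal and SV40 origin lie downstream of the 3' LTR.

The payload combines two Pol III guide RNA cassettes with a Pol II reporter. A mouse U6 promoter sits directly upstream of an S. pyogenes sgRNA scaffold; given the "all in one" description, this is probably the cassette expressing the sgBlasGO guide, although the record does not say which promoter drives it. A human U6 promoter is separated from its own scaffold fragment by roughly 1.9 kb of sequence that includes a bacterial deoC-like annotation. This looks like a stuffer marking a cloning position for a second, user-supplied guide, but the record does not confirm that. Downstream, the SFFV promoter drives a synthetic blasticidin S deaminase (bsr) cassette, BlasCyGO, whose start codon is mutated from ATG to ACG so that no functional resistance protein is translated. A cytosine base editor directed by sgBlasGO can convert ACG back to ATG and restore blasticidin resistance. No base editor is encoded here, so it must be supplied separately. The construct is used to detect base-editing activity and to enrich for cells in which it has occurred by drug selection.
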