Features (pLannotate 1.2.2; 30 found; start..end, strand, type, name):
      5..231     +  promoter       RSV promoter: Rous sarcoma virus enhancer/promoter
    232..412     +  LTR            5' LTR (truncated): truncated 5' long terminal repeat (LTR) from HIV-1
    459..584     +  misc_feature   HIV-1 Ψ: packaging signal of human immunodeficiency virus type 1
    568..931     +  CDS            HIV-1 gag (fragment): gag protein from human immunodeficiency virus 1; gag
   1077..1310    +  misc_feature   RRE: The Rev response element (RRE) of HIV-1 allows for Rev-dependent mRNA export from the nucleus to the cytoplasm.
   1687..1713    +  CDS            Rev (fragment): human immunodeficiency virus 1 (HIV-1) Rev protein; rev; enhances nuclear export of unspliced and incompletely spliced viral mRNAs
   1717..1957    +  promoter       U6 promoter: RNA polymerase III promoter for human U6 snRNA
   2143..2802    -  CDS            deoC1: DEOC1_STAAN - Also known as dra. Experimental evidence at protein level: Swiss-Prot protein existence level 1. Catalyzes a reversible aldol reaction between acetaldehyde and D-glyceraldehyde 3-phosphate to generate 2-deoxy-D-ribose 5- phosphate. From Staphylococcus aureus (strain N315).
   3865..3908    +  misc_RNA       tracrRNA (fragment): trans-activating CRISPR RNA for the Streptococcus pyogenes CRISPR/Cas9 system
   3991..4108    +  misc_feature   cPPT/CTS: central polypurine tract and central termination sequence of HIV-1
   4190..4503    +  promoter       U6 promoter: RNA polymerase III promoter for mouse U6 snRNA (Das et al., 1988)
   4543..4610    +  misc_RNA       tracrRNA (fragment): trans-activating CRISPR RNA for the Streptococcus pyogenes CRISPR/Cas9 system
   4656..5049    +  promoter       SFFV promoter: spleen focus-forming virus long terminal repeat (LTR) promoter
   5081..5497    +  CDS            bsr: BSR_BACCE - Experimental evidence at protein level: Swiss-Prot protein existence level 1. Catalyzes the deamination of the cytosine moiety of the antibiotics blasticidin S, cytomycin and acetylblasticidin S. From Bacillus cereus.
   5589..6177    +  misc_feature   WPRE: woodchuck hepatitis virus posttranscriptional regulatory element
   6228..6247    +  misc_feature   cPPT/CTS (fragment): central polypurine tract and central termination sequence of HIV-1
   6249..6482    +  LTR            3' LTR (ΔU3): self-inactivating 3' long terminal repeat (LTR) from HIV-1
   6560..6681    +  polyA_signal   SV40 poly(A) signal: SV40 polyadenylation signal
   6721..6856    +  rep_origin     SV40 ori: SV40 origin of replication
   6877..6895    -  promoter       T7 promoter: promoter for bacteriophage T7 RNA polymerase
   6903..7058    +  CDS            lacZα (fragment): LacZα fragment of β-galactosidase; lacZ fragment
   7063..7491    +  rep_origin     f1 ori (sequence partly withheld): f1 bacteriophage origin of replication; arrow indicates direction of (+) strand synthesis
   7544..7648    +  promoter       AmpR promoter: bla
   7649..8509    +  CDS            AmpR: β-lactamase; bla; confers resistance to ampicillin, carbenicillin, and related antibiotics
   8680..9268    +  rep_origin     ori: high-copy-number ColE1/pMB1/pBR322/pUC origin of replication
   9451..9543    +  CDS            lacI (fragment): lac repressor; lacI; The lac repressor binds to the lac operator to inhibit transcription in E. coli. This inhibition can be relieved by adding lactose or isopropyl-β-D-thiogalactopyranoside (IPTG).
   9556..9577    +  protein_bind   CAP binding site: CAP binding activates transcription in the presence of cAMP. E. coli catabolite activator protein
   9592..9622    +  promoter       lac promoter: promoter for the E. coli lac operon
   9630..9646    +  protein_bind   lac operator: The lac repressor binds to the lac operator to inhibit transcription in E. coli. This inhibition can be relieved by adding lactose or isopropyl-β-D-thiogalactopyranoside (IPTG). lac repressor encoded by lacI
   9691..9709    +  promoter       T3 promoter: promoter for bacteriophage T3 RNA polymerase
>Addgene plasmid #136906 | pLenti-hU6-mU6-BlasGO | addgene full sequence | sequence record 271375 | Addgene NGS Result
TTAATGTAGTCTTATGCAATACTCTTGTAGTCTTGCAACATGGTAACGATGAGTTAGCAACATGCCTTAC
AAGGAGAGAAAAAGCACCGTGCATGCCGATTGGTGGAAGTAAGGTGGTACGATCGTGCCTTATTAGGAAG
GCAACAGACGGGTCTGACATGGATTGGACGAACCACTGAATTGCCGCATTGCAGAGATATTGTATTTAAG
TGCCTAGCTCGATACATAAACGGGTCTCTCTGGTTAGACCAGATCTGAGCCTGGGAGCTCTCTGGCTAAC
TAGGGAACCCACTGCTTAAGCCTCAATAAAGCTTGCCTTGAGTGCTTCAAGTAGTGTGTGCCCGTCTGTT
GTGTGACTCTGGTAACTAGAGATCCCTCAGACCCTTTTAGTCAGTGTGGAAAATCTCTAGCAGTGGCGCC
CGAACAGGGACTTGAAAGCGAAAGGGAAACCAGAGGAGCTCTCTCGACGCAGGACTCGGCTTGCTGAAGC
GCGCACGGCAAGAGGCGAGGGGCGGCGACTGGTGAGTACGCCAAAAATTTTGACTAGCGGAGGCTAGAAG
GAGAGAGATGGGTGCGAGAGCGTCAGTATTAAGCGGGGGAGAATTAGATCGCGATGGGAAAAAATTCGGT
TAAGGCCAGGGGGAAAGAAAAAATATAAATTAAAACATATAGTATGGGCAAGCAGGGAGCTAGAACGATT
CGCAGTTAATCCTGGCCTGTTAGAAACATCAGAAGGCTGTAGACAAATACTGGGACAGCTACAACCATCC
CTTCAGACAGGATCAGAAGAACTTAGATCATTATATAATACAGTAGCAACCCTCTATTGTGTGCATCAAA
GGATAGAGATAAAAGACACCAAGGAAGCTTTAGACAAGATAGAGGAAGAGCAAAACAAAAGTAAGACCAC
CGCACAGCAAGCGGCCGCTGATCTTCAGACCTGGAGGAGGAGATATGAGGGACAATTGGAGAAGTGAATT
ATATAAATATAAAGTAGTAAAAATTGAACCATTAGGAGTAGCACCCACCAAGGCAAAGAGAAGAGTGGTG
CAGAGAGAAAAAAGAGCAGTGGGAATAGGAGCTTTGTTCCTTGGGTTCTTGGGAGCAGCAGGAAGCACTA
TGGGCGCAGCGTCAATGACGCTGACGGTACAGGCCAGACAATTATTGTCTGGTATAGTGCAGCAGCAGAA
CAATTTGCTGAGGGCTATTGAGGCGCAACAGCATCTGTTGCAACTCACAGTCTGGGGCATCAAGCAGCTC
CAGGCAAGAATCCTGGCTGTGGAAAGATACCTAAAGGATCAACAGCTCCTGGGGATTTGGGGTTGCTCTG
GAAAACTCATTTGCACCACTGCTGTGCCTTGGAATGCTAGTTGGAGTAATAAATCTCTGGAACAGATTTG
GAATCACACGACCTGGATGGAGTGGGACAGAGAAATTAACAATTACACAAGCTTAATACACTCCTTAATT
GAAGAATCGCAAAACCAGCAAGAAAAGAATGAACAAGAATTATTGGAATTAGATAAATGGGCAAGTTTGT
GGAATTGGTTTAACATAACAAATTGGCTGTGGTATATAAAATTATTCATAATGATAGTAGGAGGCTTGGT
AGGTTTAAGAATAGTTTTTGCTGTACTTTCTATAGTGAATAGAGTTAGGCAGGGATATTCACCATTATCG
TTTCAGACCCACCTCCCAACCCCGAGGGGACCCAGAGAGGGCCTATTTCCCATGATTCCTTCATATTTGC
ATATACGATACAAGGCTGTTAGAGAGATAATTAGAATTAATTTGACTGTAAACACAAAGATATTAGTACA
AAATACGTGACGTAGAAAGTAATAATTTCTTGGGTAGTTTGCAGTTTTAAAATTATGTTTTAAAATGGAC
TATCATATGCTTACCGTAACTTGAAAGTATTTCGATTTCTTGGCTTTATATATCTTGTGGAAAGGACGAA
ACACCGGAGACGGTTGTAAATGAGCACACAAAATACACATGCTAAAATATTATATTCTATGACCTTTATA
AAATCAACCAAAATCTTCTTTTTAATAACTTTAGTATCAATAATTAGAATTTTTATGTTCCTTTTTGCAA
ACTTTTAATAAAAATGAGCAAAATAAAAAAACGCTAGTTTTAGTAACTCGCGTTGTTTTCTTCACCTTTA
ATAATAGCTACTCCACCACTTGTTCCTAAGCGGTCAGCTCCTGCTTCAATCATTTTTTGAGCATCTTCAA
ATGTTCTAACTCCACCAGCTGCTTTAACTAAAGCATTGTCTTTAACAACTGACTTCATTAGTTTAACATC
TTCAAATGTTGCACCTGATTTTGAAAATCCTGTTGATGTTTTAACAAATTCTAATCCAGCTTCAACAGCT
ATTTCACAAGCTTTCATGATTTCTTCTTTTGTTAATAAACAATTTTCCATAATACATTTAACAACATGTG
ATCCAGCTGCTTTTTTTACAGCTTTCATGTCTTCTAAAACTAATTCATAATTTTTGTCTTTTAATGCACC
AATATTTAATACCATATCAATTTCTGTTGCACCATCTTTAATTGCTTCAGAAACTTCGAATGCTTTTGTA
GCTGTTGTGCATGCACCTAGAGGAAAACCTACAACATTTGTTATTCCTACATTTGTGCCTTTTAATAATT
CTTTACAATAGCTTGTTCAATATGAATTAACACAAACTGTTGCAAAATCAAATTCAATTGCTTCATCACA
TAATTGTTTAATTTCAGCTTTCGTAGCATCTTGTTTTAATAATGTGTGATCTATATATTTGTTTAGTTTC
ATTTTTTCTCCTATATATTCATTTTTAATTTTAATTCTTTAATAATTTCGTCTACTTTAACTTTAGCGTT
TTGAACAGATTCACCAACACCTATAAAATAAATTTTTAGTTTAGGTTCAGTTCCACTTGGGCGAACAGCA
AATCATGACTTATCTTCTAAATAAAATTTTAGTAAGTCTTGTCCTGGCATATTATACATTCCATCGATGT
AGTCTTCAACATTAACAACTTTAAGTCCAGCAATTTGAGTTAAGGGTGTTGCTCTCAATGATTTCATTAA
TGGTTCAATTTTTAATTTCTTTTCTTCTGGTTTAAAATTCAAGTTTAAAGTGAAAGTGTAATATGCACCC
ATTTCTTTAAATAAATCTTCTAAATAGTCTACTAATGTTTTATTTTGTTTTTTATAAAATCAAGCAGCCT
CTGCTATTAATATAGAAGCTTGTATTCCATCTTTATCTCTAGCTGAGTCATCAATTACATATCCATAACT
TTCTTCATAAGCAAAAACAAAATTTAATCCGTTATCTTCTTCTTTAGCAATTTCTCTACCCATTCATTTA
AATCCAGTTAAAGTTTTTACAATATTAACTCCATATTTTTCATGAGCGATTCTATCACCCAAATCACTTG
TTACAAAACTTGAATATAGAGCCGGATTTTTTGGAATGCTATTTAAGCGTTTTAGATTTGATAATTTTCA
ATCAATTAAAATTGGTCCTGTTTGATTTCCATCTAATCTTACAAAATGACCATCATGTTTTATTGCCATT
CCAAATCTGTCAGCATCTGGGTCATTCATAATAATAATATCTGCATCATGTTTAATACCATATTCAAGCG
GTATTTTTCATGCAGGATCAAATTCTGGATTTGGATTTACAACATTTTTAAATGTTTCATCTTCAAATGC
ATGCTCTTCAACCTCAATAACGTTATATCCTGATTCACGTAATATTTTTGGGGTAAATTTAGTTCCTGTT
CCATTAACTGCGCTAAAAATAATTTTTAAATCTTTTTTAGCTTCTTGCTCTTTTTTGTACGTCTCTGTTT
AAGAGCTATGCTGGAAACAGCATAGCAAGTTTAAATAAGGCTAGTCCGTTATCAACTTTGCTGGAAACAG
CAAAGTGGCACCGAGTCGGTGCTTTTTTTGAATTCTAGATCTTGAGACAAATGGCAGTATTCATCCACAA
TTTTAAAAGAAAAGGGGGGATTGGGGGGTACAGTGCAGGGGAAAGAATAGTAGACATAATAGCAACAGAC
ATACAAACTAAAGAATTACAAAAACAAATTACAAAAATTCAAAATTTTCGGGTTTATTACAGGGACAGCA
GAGATCCACTTTGGCGCCGGCCGATCGCAATTCTGCAGACAAATGGCTCTAGATCTAGAGATCCGACGCC
GCCATCTCTAGGCCCGCGCCGGCCCCCTCGCACAGACTTGTGGGAGAAGCTCGGCTACTCCCCTGCCCCG
GTTAATTTGCATATAATATTTCCTAGTAACTATAGAGGCTTAATGTGCGATAAAAGACAGATAATCTGTT
CTTTTTAATACTAGCTACATTTTACATGATAGGCTTGGATTTCTATAAGAGATACAAATACTAAATTATT
ATTTTAAAAAACAGCACAAAAGGAAACTCACCCTAACTGTAAAGTAATTGTGTGTTTTGAGACTATAAAT
ATGCATGCGAGAAAAGCCTTGTTTGACGACGGTGAGCAAGGGCGGTTTAAGAGCTATGCTGGAAACAGCA
TAGCAAGTTTAAATAAGGCTAGTCCGTTATCAACTTGAAAAAGTGGCACCGAGTCGGTGCTTTTTTGTTT
TAAGTCTCGAGATCGAGGGCTAGCGACTAGCTGCAGTAACGCCATTTTGCAAGGCATGGAAAAATACCAA
ACCAAGAATAGAGAAGTTCAGATCAAGGGCGGGTACATGAAAATAGCTAACGTTGGGCCAAACAGGATAT
CTGCGGTGAGCAGTTTCGGCCCCGGCCCGGGGCCAAGAACAGATGGTCACCGCAGTTTCGGCCCCGGCCC
GAGGCCAAGAACAGATGGTCCCCAGATATGGCCCAACCCTCAGCAGTTTCTTAAGACCCATCAGATGTTT
CCAGGCTCCCCCAAGGACCTGAAATGACCCTGCGCCTTATTTGAATTAACCAATCAGCCTGCTTCTCGCT
TCTGTTCGCGCGCTTCTGCTTCCCGAGCTCTATAAAAGAGCTCACAACCCCTCACTCGGCGCGCCAGTCC
TCCGACAGAATTCGCGACGACGGTGAGCAAGGGCGAGGAGAAGACCTTCAACATCTCTCAGCAGGACCTT
GAGCTGGTGGAAGTTGCCACTGAGAAAATCACCATGCTCTATGAGGACAACAAGCACCATGTTGGTGCTG
CCATCAGGACCAAGACAGGAGAAATCATCTCTGCTGTCCACATTGAAGCCTACATTGGCAGGGTCACTGT
GTGTGCAGAGGCCATTGCCATTGGGTCTGCAGTCTCCAATGGGCAGAAGGACTTTGACACCATTGTGGCT
GTGAGGCACCCCTACAGTGATGAGGTGGACAGGTCCATCAGAGTGGTGTCCCCCTGTGGCATGTGCAGGG
AGCTCATCTCAGACTATGCCCCTGATTGCTTTGTTCTGATTGAGATGAATGGCAAGCTGGTCAAGACAAC
CATTGAGGAGCTGATTCCACTGAAATACACCAGAAACTAATTCGAAAGATCCGCTAGCAATCAGTGGGAT
CCGTCGACTTCGAAACGCGTCTGGAACCCCTCTAGATGTACAAGCGCGTTAAGTCGACAATCAACCTCTG
GATTACAAAATTTGTGAAAGATTGACTGGTATTCTTAACTATGTTGCTCCTTTTACGCTATGTGGATACG
CTGCTTTAATGCCTTTGTATCATGCTATTGCTTCCCGTATGGCTTTCATTTTCTCCTCCTTGTATAAATC
CTGGTTGCTGTCTCTTTATGAGGAGTTGTGGCCCGTTGTCAGGCAACGTGGCGTGGTGTGCACTGTGTTT
GCTGACGCAACCCCCACTGGTTGGGGCATTGCCACCACCTGTCAGCTCCTTTCCGGGACTTTCGCTTTCC
CCCTCCCTATTGCCACGGCGGAACTCATCGCCGCCTGCCTTGCCCGCTGCTGGACAGGGGCTCGGCTGTT
GGGCACTGACAATTCCGTGGTGTTGTCGGGGAAATCATCGTCCTTTCCTTGGCTGCTCGCCTGTGTTGCC
ACCTGGATTCTGCGCGGGACGTCCTTCTGCTACGTCCCTTCGGCCCTCAATCCAGCGGACCTTCCTTCCC
GCGGCCTGCTGCCGGCTCTGCGGCCTCTTCCGCGTCTTCGCCTTCGCCCTCAGACGAGTCGGATCTCCCT
TTGGGCCGCCTCCCCGCGTCGACTTTAAGACCAATGACTTACAAGGCAGCTGTAGATCTTAGCCACTTTT
TAAAAGAAAAGGGGGGACTGGAAGGGCTAATTCACTCCCAACGAAGACAAGATCTGCTTTTTGCTTGTAC
TGGGTCTCTCTGGTTAGACCAGATCTGAGCCTGGGAGCTCTCTGGCTAACTAGGGAACCCACTGCTTAAG
CCTCAATAAAGCTTGCCTTGAGTGCTTCAAGTAGTGTGTGCCCGTCTGTTGTGTGACTCTGGTAACTAGA
GATCCCTCAGACCCTTTTAGTCAGTGTGGAAAATCTCTAGCAGTACGTATAGTAGTTCATGTCATCTTAT
TATTCAGTATTTATAACTTGCAAAGAAATGAATATCAGAGAGTGAGAGGAACTTGTTTATTGCAGCTTAT
AATGGTTACAAATAAAGCAATAGCATCACAAATTTCACAAATAAAGCATTTTTTTCACTGCATTCTAGTT
GTGGTTTGTCCAAACTCATCAATGTATCTTATCATGTCTGGCTCTAGCTATCCCGCCCCTAACTCCGCCC
ATCCCGCCCCTAACTCCGCCCAGTTCCGCCCATTCTCCGCCCCATGGCTGACTAATTTTTTTTATTTATG
CAGAGGCCGAGGCCGCCTCGGCCTCTGAGCTATTCCAGAAGTAGTGAGGAGGCTTTTTTGGAGGCCTAGG
GACGTACCCAATTCGCCCTATAGTGAGTCGTATTACGCGCGCTCACTGGCCGTCGTTTTACAACGTCGTG
ACTGGGAAAACCCTGGCGTTACCCAACTTAATCGCCTTGCAGCACATCCCCCTTTCGCCAGCTGGCGTAA
TAGCGAAGAGGCCCGCACCGATCGCCCTTCCCAACAGTTGCGCAGCCTGAATGGCGAATGGG
[124 nt withheld, positions 7063-7186]
C
[91 nt withheld, positions 7188-7278]
A
[49 nt withheld, positions 7280-7328]
CCTTTGACGTTGGAGTCCACGTTCTTT
[37 nt withheld, positions 7356-7392]
ACCCTATCTCGGTCTATTCTTTTGATTTATAAGGGATTTTGCCGATTTCGGCCTATTGGTTAAAAAATGA
GCTGATTTAACAAAAATTTAACGCGAATTTTAACAAAATATTAACGCTTACAATTTAGGTGGCACTTTTC
GGGGAAATGTGCGCGGAACCCCTATTTGTTTATTTTTCTAAATACATTCAAATATGTATCCGCTCATGAG
ACAATAACCCTGATAAATGCTTCAATAATATTGAAAAAGGAAGAGTATGAGTATTCAACATTTCCGTGTC
GCCCTTATTCCCTTTTTTGCGGCATTTTGCCTTCCTGTTTTTGCTCACCCAGAAACGCTGGTGAAAGTAA
AAGATGCTGAAGATCAGTTGGGTGCACGAGTGGGTTACATCGAACTGGATCTCAACAGCGGTAAGATCCT
TGAGAGTTTTCGCCCCGAAGAACGTTTTCCAATGATGAGCACTTTTAAAGTTCTGCTATGTGGCGCGGTA
TTATCCCGTATTGACGCCGGGCAAGAGCAACTCGGTCGCCGCATACACTATTCTCAGAATGACTTGGTTG
AGTACTCACCAGTCACAGAAAAGCATCTTACGGATGGCATGACAGTAAGAGAATTATGCAGTGCTGCCAT
AACCATGAGTGATAACACTGCGGCCAACTTACTTCTGACAACGATCGGAGGACCGAAGGAGCTAACCGCT
TTTTTGCACAACATGGGGGATCATGTAACTCGCCTTGATCGTTGGGAACCGGAGCTGAATGAAGCCATAC
CAAACGACGAGCGTGACACCACGATGCCTGTAGCAATGGCAACAACGTTGCGCAAACTATTAACTGGCGA
ACTACTTACTCTAGCTTCCCGGCAACAATTAATAGACTGGATGGAGGCGGATAAAGTTGCAGGACCACTT
CTGCGCTCGGCCCTTCCGGCTGGCTGGTTTATTGCTGATAAATCTGGAGCCGGTGAGCGTGGGTCTCGCG
GTATCATTGCAGCACTGGGGCCAGATGGTAAGCCCTCCCGTATCGTAGTTATCTACACGACGGGGAGTCA
GGCAACTATGGATGAACGAAATAGACAGATCGCTGAGATAGGTGCCTCACTGATTAAGCATTGGTAACTG
TCAGACCAAGTTTACTCATATATACTTTAGATTGATTTAAAACTTCATTTTTAATTTAAAAGGATCTAGG
TGAAGATCCTTTTTGATAATCTCATGACCAAAATCCCTTAACGTGAGTTTTCGTTCCACTGAGCGTCAGA
CCCCGTAGAAAAGATCAAAGGATCTTCTTGAGATCCTTTTTTTCTGCGCGTAATCTGCTGCTTGCAAACA
AAAAAACCACCGCTACCAGCGGTGGTTTGTTTGCCGGATCAAGAGCTACCAACTCTTTTTCCGAAGGTAA
CTGGCTTCAGCAGAGCGCAGATACCAAATACTGTTCTTCTAGTGTAGCCGTAGTTAGGCCACCACTTCAA
GAACTCTGTAGCACCGCCTACATACCTCGCTCTGCTAATCCTGTTACCAGTGGCTGCTGCCAGTGGCGAT
AAGTCGTGTCTTACCGGGTTGGACTCAAGACGATAGTTACCGGATAAGGCGCAGCGGTCGGGCTGAACGG
GGGGTTCGTGCACACAGCCCAGCTTGGAGCGAACGACCTACACCGAACTGAGATACCTACAGCGTGAGCT
ATGAGAAAGCGCCACGCTTCCCGAAGGGAGAAAGGCGGACAGGTATCCGGTAAGCGGCAGGGTCGGAACA
GGAGAGCGCACGAGGGAGCTTCCAGGGGGAAACGCCTGGTATCTTTATAGTCCTGTCGGGTTTCGCCACC
TCTGACTTGAGCGTCGATTTTTGTGATGCTCGTCAGGGGGGCGGAGCCTATGGAAAAACGCCAGCAACGC
GGCCTTTTTACGGTTCCTGGCCTTTTGCTGGCCTTTTGCTCACATGTTCTTTCCTGCGTTATCCCCTGAT
TCTGTGGATAACCGTATTACCGCCTTTGAGTGAGCTGATACCGCTCGCCGCAGCCGAACGACCGAGCGCA
GCGAGTCAGTGAGCGAGGAAGCGGAAGAGCGCCCAATACGCAAACCGCCTCTCCCCGCGCGTTGGCCGAT
TCATTAATGCAGCTGGCACGACAGGTTTCCCGACTGGAAAGCGGGCAGTGAGCGCAACGCAATTAATGTG
AGTTAGCTCACTCATTAGGCACCCCAGGCTTTACACTTTATGCTTCCGGCTCGTATGTTGTGTGGAATTG
TGAGCGGATAACAATTTCACACAGGAAACAGCTATGACCATGATTACGCCAAGCGCGCAATTAACCCTCA
CTAAAGGGAACAAAAGCTGGAGCTGCAAGC
